Addgene plasmid #84613: pHR_AXP_hrGFP
Purpose: HR donor to integrate UAS1B8TEF(136)-hrGFP-CYC1t into AXP locus
Depositing lab: Ian Wheeldon. Depositing organization: University of California, Riverside. Publication: Standardized markerless gene integration for pathway engineering in Yarrowia lipolytica. Schwartz C, Shabbir-Hussain M, Frogue K, Blenner M, Wheeldon I. ACS Synth Biol. 2016 Dec 19. 10.1021/acssynbio.6b00285 PubMed 27989123.
Backbone
  Vector backbone: pUC19
  Backbone size w/o insert (bp): 2623
  Total vector size (bp): 8873
  Vector type: Yeast Expression, Synthetic Biology
  Selectable markers: URA3
Growth in bacteria
  Bacterial resistance: Ampicillin, 100 μg/mL
  Growth temperature: 37°C
  Growth strain: DH5alpha
  Copy number: High Copy
Gene/Insert
  Gene/Insert name: hrGFP
  Insert size (bp): 720
  Promoter: UAS1B8-TEF(136)
  Cloning method: Restriction Enzyme; 5′ cloning site BssHII (not destroyed); 3′ cloning site NheI (not destroyed)
  Sequencing primers: 5′ TEF; 3′ CYC
Resource information
  A portion of this plasmid was derived from a plasmid made by: Addgene material #44380 (UAS1B8-TEF promoter) is used to express hrGFP
Terms and licenses: Academic/Nonprofit Terms; Industry Terms: Not Available to Industry
How to cite: pHR_AXP_hrGFP was a gift from Ian Wheeldon (Addgene plasmid # 84613 ; http://n2t.net/addgene:84613 ; RRID:Addgene_84613)
