[The description below was written by a language model from this plasmid's Addgene catalogue record and pLannotate feature annotations shown in this document.]
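Description:
pHR_AXP_hrGFP is a pUC19-based homologous-recombination donor plasmid for the oleaginous yeast Yarrowia lipolytica, designed to place a green fluorescent reporter cassette into the chromosomal AXP locus. It is propagated in E. coli as a high-copy plasmid through the ColE1/pUC origin and selected with ampicillin via the β-lactamase gene and its native promoter. Remnants of the pUC19 lac region (lac promoter, operator, CAP site and lacZα fragment) are also annotated. A Y. lipolytica URA3 coding sequence lies in the backbone portion, apparently outside the integration cassette, and serves as the yeast selectable marker for cells that have taken up the donor. The very short annotated matches to Rta AD, rop and bom are likely backbone remnants or spurious hits rather than functional parts.

The payload is hrGFP, a humanized Renilla green fluorescent protein, cloned between retained BssHII and NheI sites and followed by the S. cerevisiae CYC1 terminator. According to the catalogue entry, expression is driven by UAS1B8-TEF(136), a hybrid promoter; it is not called out in the feature table but presumably occupies the unannotated region upstream of hrGFP. An AXP1 gene fragment annotated downstream of the terminator corresponds to one homology arm. The upstream arm is not annotated but would be expected in the unannotated sequence before the promoter. The plasmid belongs to a standardized toolkit for markerless gene integration and pathway engineering in Y. lipolytica. Here hrGFP acts as a reporter of integration and expression at the AXP site, and the preserved cloning sites should allow it to be replaced with other genes of interest.
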