Features (pLannotate 1.2.2; 15 found; start..end, strand, type, name):
   2375..3094    +  CDS            hrGFP: humanized Renilla green fluorescent protein mammalian codon-optimized
   3102..3349    +  terminator     CYC1 terminator: S. cerevisiae CYC1; transcription terminator for CYC1
   3684..4178    +  CDS            AXP1 (fragment): AXP1_YARLI - Also known as AXP. Protein inferred from homology: Swiss-Prot protein existence level 3. From Yarrowia lipolytica (strain CLIB 122 / E 150) (Yeast) (Candida lipolytica).
   4398..4414    -  protein_bind   lac operator: The lac repressor binds to the lac operator to inhibit transcription in E. coli. This inhibition can be relieved by adding lactose or isopropyl-β-D-thiogalactopyranoside (IPTG). lac repressor encoded by lacI
   4422..4452    -  promoter       lac promoter: promoter for the E. coli lac operon
   4467..4488    -  protein_bind   CAP binding site: CAP binding activates transcription in the presence of cAMP. E. coli catabolite activator protein
   4501..4593    -  CDS            lacI (fragment): lac repressor; lacI; The lac repressor binds to the lac operator to inhibit transcription in E. coli. This inhibition can be relieved by adding lactose or isopropyl-β-D-thiogalactopyranoside (IPTG).
   4776..5364    -  rep_origin     ori: high-copy-number ColE1/pMB1/pBR322/pUC origin of replication
   5535..6395    -  CDS            AmpR: β-lactamase; bla; confers resistance to ampicillin, carbenicillin, and related antibiotics
   6396..6500    -  promoter       AmpR promoter: bla
   7153..8010    +  CDS            URA3: PYRF_YARLI - Protein inferred from homology: Swiss-Prot protein existence level 3. From Yarrowia lipolytica (strain CLIB 122 / E 150) (Yeast) (Candida lipolytica).
   8344..8362    -  CDS            Rta AD (fragment): transcriptional activation domain from the human herpesvirus 4 (Epstein-Barr virus) replication and transcription activator Rta/BRLF1 (Hardwick et al., 1992; Chavez et al., 2015)
   8495..8530    +  CDS            rop (fragment): Rop protein, which maintains plasmids at low copy number; rop
   8632..8731    +  misc_feature   bom (fragment): basis of mobility region from pBR322
   8737..21      -  CDS            lacZα (fragment) (across the origin): LacZα fragment of β-galactosidase; lacZ fragment
>Addgene plasmid #84613 | pHR_AXP_hrGFP | addgene full sequence | sequence record 329892 | Addgene NGS Result
GTAAAACGACGGCCAGTGAATTCGAGCTCGGTACCCGCTTTTCGTAGATAATGGAATACAAATGGATATC
CAGAGTATACACATGGATAGTATACACTGACACGACAATTCTGTATCTCTTTATGTTAACTACTGTGAGG
CGTTAAATAGAGCTTGATATATAAAATGTTACATTTCACAGTCTGAACTTTTGCAGATTACCTAATTTGG
TAAGATATTAATTATGAACTGAAAGTTGATGGCATCCCTAAATTTGATGAAAGGGGGATCCCCCGGGTTC
GAAGGTACCAAGGAAGCATGCGGTACGAACGGCACCAGCTGGTTAATGTGGGGTTGAGAGTGCGGAACCT
TGTTCGAAGGCCCATTCTACTCTGTACACGATTTGCAACGGCCAGCGAGATATCAATGAGTACGGCGTGT
ATATGTCTCAGGGAGAAAAAAACTCCTTCGGGGTACGGAACCTCAAACACCACTGATCTCCTAACGGCTC
TAGAGGAGAGTCCTCTTGAGCGATTGAGTCACTGAGGAGCAGGGTTCCATCAAGTCGCAGATAAAGAAAC
AAGCAAACAACGATGCCGTGTATCTCACACCCACCTCCAAGACCCTTGGAAGACCAGCCATGAACCTTAG
CTTCCACCAAAGCCTGAACGGCACGAGGCGATCGTGGCAATCCACGTGCAAGTGTAAATCAGTGTTTAAT
CTCGAAGCTTGCATGGTTTAGCAGGGGGCCGTCCTATAGTAACTGCACGATAGCGCCCTGCCAAGCGATG
CCACGACGGTGCCAAGAAACATGGAATGTCCTAGTTTTGGAGTGGTGCGTTGCGGATTATGTTAGCGCTG
TGTGTTACTGGGGGAATAGAGATACGCTCCCTCGCAGCTCAAACGTCAAGTGCACCCATATACTCGGTCG
AGACCCATTTCTCGTCCTTGTCCAAAGTTTGACCCTGGTTAAGGCACATCAGGGCCTATCGTGATAAACA
AGTACTGTACATCTGTATGTACGTGGGGGTACTGCGAAAACTGATAACGTTGAAATACAATGGCTTGAAA
TCGGTGTCGGTCTGAGTGAATTCAAGCGATTGTACGGCAAGATATATATTGGAGTCTCTCAATAACATAT
TGCTTTTGGATCAATGGTTTTGTTGGCTTCTGCTGGACCAAATACACGTCCCTTGGTGAGACAAACAAAC
ACACCACGCCGTTATCGCCCACCTTATTTGCCTTCTAATACCGCACTATATTGGAACTTTCAACTCATTG
ACCATGCATCTCACCAGAGGCAATGACTGAGGACCAGGTCGAAGTAACTAGTGGTACCCGAATTCCTGAG
GTGTCTCACAAGTGCCGTGCAGTCCCGCCCCCACTTGCTTCTCTTTGTGTGTAGTGTACGTACATTATCG
AGACCGTTGTTCCCGCCCACCTCGATCCGGTCTAGACTGAGGTGTCTCACAAGTGCCGTGCAGTCCCGCC
CCCACTTGCTTCTCTTTGTGTGTAGTGTACGTACATTATCGAGACCGTTGTTCCCGCCCACCTCGATCCG
GGGATCCCTGAGGTGTCTCACAAGTGCCGTGCAGTCCCGCCCCCACTTGCTTCTCTTTGTGTGTAGTGTA
CGTACATTATCGAGACCGTTGTTCCCGCCCACCTCGATCCGGGTCGACCTGAGGTGTCTCACAAGTGCCG
TGCAGTCCCGCCCCCACTTGCTTCTCTTTGTGTGTAGTGTACGTACATTATCGAGACCGTTGTTCCCGCC
CACCTCGATCCGGGAGCTCCTGAGGTGTCTCACAAGTGCCGTGCAGTCCCGCCCCCACTTGCTTCTCTTT
GTGTGTAGTGTACGTACATTATCGAGACCGTTGTTCCCGCCCACCTCGATCCGGTCTAGACTGAGGTGTC
TCACAAGTGCCGTGCAGTCCCGCCCCCACTTGCTTCTCTTTGTGTGTAGTGTACGTACATTATCGAGACC
GTTGTTCCCGCCCACCTCGATCCGGGGATCCCTGAGGTGTCTCACAAGTGCCGTGCAGTCCCGCCCCCAC
TTGCTTCTCTTTGTGTGTAGTGTACGTACATTATCGAGACCGTTGTTCCCGCCCACCTCGATCCGGGTCG
ACCTGAGGTGTCTCACAAGTGCCGTGCAGTCCCGCCCCCACTTGCTTCTCTTTGTGTGTAGTGTACGTAC
ATTATCGAGACCGTTGTTCCCGCCCACCTCGATCCGGGCATGCCTGCAGCCTAGAAGCTTTTGTGGTTGG
GACTTTAGCCAAGGGTATAAAAGACCACCGTCCCCGAATTACCTTTCCTCTTCTTTTCTCTCTCTCCTTG
TCAACTCACACCCGAAATCGTTAAGCATTTCCTTCTGAGTATAAGAATCATTCAAAGGCGCGCCATGGTG
AGCAAGCAGATCCTGAAGAACACCGGCCTGCAGGAGATCATGAGCTTCAAGGTGAACCTGGAGGGCGTGG
TGAACAACCACGTGTTCACCATGGAGGGCTGCGGCAAGGGCAACATCCTGTTCGGCAACCAGCTGGTGCA
GATCCGCGTGACCAAGGGCGCCCCCCTGCCCTTCGCCTTCGACATCCTGAGCCCCGCCTTCCAGTACGGC
AACCGCACCTTCACCAAGTACCCCGAGGACATCAGCGACTTCTTCATCCAGAGCTTCCCCGCCGGCTTCG
TGTACGAGCGCACCCTGCGCTACGAGGACGGCGGCCTGGTGGAGATCCGCAGCGACATCAACCTGATCGA
GGAGATGTTCGTGTACCGCGTGGAGTACAAGGGCCGCAACTTCCCCAACGACGGCCCCGTGATGAAGAAG
ACCATCACCGGCCTGCAGCCCAGCTTCGAGGTGGTGTACATGAACGACGGCGTGCTGGTGGGCCAGGTGA
TCCTGGTGTACCGCCTGAACAGCGGCAAGTTCTACAGCTGCCACATGCGCACCCTGATGAAGAGCAAGGG
CGTGGTGAAGGACTTCCCCGAGTACCACTTCATCCAGCACCGCCTGGAGAAGACCTACGTGGAGGACGGC
GGCTTCGTGGAGCAGCACGAGACCGCCATCGCCCAGCTGACCAGCCTGGGCAAGCCCCTGGGCAGCCTGC
ACGAGTGGGTGTAAGCTAGCCTCATGTAATTAGTTATGTCACGCTTACATTCACGCCCTCCCCCCACATC
CGCTCTAACCGAAAAGGAAGGAGTTAGACAACCTGAAGTCTAGGTCCCTATTTATTTTTTTATAGTTATG
TTAGTATTAAGAACGTTATTTATATTTCAAATTTTTCTTTTTTTTCTGTACAGACGCGTGTACGCATGTA
ACATTATACTGAAAACCTTGCTTGAGAAGGTTTTGGGACGCTCGAAGGCTTTAATTTGCCCTAGGAAAAG
TGGTTGTACCAGAAAACAGATCCACAAGTACCTATAAATCACTTTGTGTGTGAGGACTCTGGAACTGCTC
ACGAGTGGTTCCAGGCTACTGGTAGTTCTATTCGAGCTCCAAAGCACATTAAGTTACGCTTGGTGAACTA
TAGCTTCTGGTCCTCTGCTTGCAATGAAGCTGTGGGTGGAGTAAACGGTGCCGCTTAATACAGGGATGGT
GCGTGAGATAGGAGATTTGGAGCCGTCTACTCTGTCGGCCAACGACATAAATAGACCCCCTCAGTCACCT
TAGACACAGCAGAATTCCACCAGATCAGCTTCCAATTCTAAAGATGCAGTTCTCTCTTGCCACCCTTACC
ACCCTCTTGGCCTTCGTTGCCGCAGCCCCCGCAAACAAGGGATTTGTTCATGCCCCTATCAAGAAGCAGT
CCCTCCAGGCGGCCCAGAGCAAGATCCCCAACTTTGCCTCCTCCGGCCCCATCACTGCCGAGCTCTACAA
TGAGCTCATGGCTTACCAGGTTCAAATTTCTCTTGGTGGTCAGACTATCTCTGCCAGCATCGATACCGGA
TCCGAGATTCTGTGGGTTTGGGAGAACGACTCTATTGCTTGCCAGGTTGACCAGCAGGACTGCGACACTG
ACGGCTCTTACAACCCCAAGAAGAGTTCCACGAGCAAGGACACCGGAGTGCCTTTCAACATCAACTATGG
CAAGGGACACGCTGATGGTTACCTCTACACTGATAATGCTGTCATTGGTGGAGCTTCCGCTCCTGGTTTC
AAGTTTGGTGTCAACTCTGGTGATCTCAGCTCCGGCGGCTTCTCCATGGCAAGCCCGACAACTACGTGGT
CATCACTGGTGATGTCCCCAACTAGACTATTATTATCTAGCATTTCTTCTACAAGAAGCCTTATGGCAAC
TATATAATTTAATTCATTAAAAATGTTCTATGCTAAATGGTGAGGCAGTGATTCAATTGCAGGTTCAACA
TTGTTGGATGCAATTAAGCTTGGCGTAATCATGGTCATAGCTGTTTCCTGTGTGAAATTGTTATCCGCTC
ACAATTCCACACAACATACGAGCCGGAAGCATAAAGTGTAAAGCCTGGGGTGCCTAATGAGTGAGCTAAC
TCACATTAATTGCGTTGCGCTCACTGCCCGCTTTCCAGTCGGGAAACCTGTCGTGCCAGCTGCATTAATG
AATCGGCCAACGCGCGGGGAGAGGCGGTTTGCGTATTGGGCGCTCTTCCGCTTCCTCGCTCACTGACTCG
CTGCGCTCGGTCGTTCGGCTGCGGCGAGCGGTATCAGCTCACTCAAAGGCGGTAATACGGTTATCCACAG
AATCAGGGGATAACGCAGGAAAGAACATGTGAGCAAAAGGCCAGCAAAAGGCCAGGAACCGTAAAAAGGC
CGCGTTGCTGGCGTTTTTCCATAGGCTCCGCCCCCCTGACGAGCATCACAAAAATCGACGCTCAAGTCAG
AGGTGGCGAAACCCGACAGGACTATAAAGATACCAGGCGTTTCCCCCTGGAAGCTCCCTCGTGCGCTCTC
CTGTTCCGACCCTGCCGCTTACCGGATACCTGTCCGCCTTTCTCCCTTCGGGAAGCGTGGCGCTTTCTCA
TAGCTCACGCTGTAGGTATCTCAGTTCGGTGTAGGTCGTTCGCTCCAAGCTGGGCTGTGTGCACGAACCC
CCCGTTCAGCCCGACCGCTGCGCCTTATCCGGTAACTATCGTCTTGAGTCCAACCCGGTAAGACACGACT
TATCGCCACTGGCAGCAGCCACTGGTAACAGGATTAGCAGAGCGAGGTATGTAGGCGGTGCTACAGAGTT
CTTGAAGTGGTGGCCTAACTACGGCTACACTAGAAGAACAGTATTTGGTATCTGCGCTCTGCTGAAGCCA
GTTACCTTCGGAAAAAGAGTTGGTAGCTCTTGATCCGGCAAACAAACCACCGCTGGTAGCGGTGGTTTTT
TTGTTTGCAAGCAGCAGATTACGCGCAGAAAAAAAGGATCTCAAGAAGATCCTTTGATCTTTTCTACGGG
GTCTGACGCTCAGTGGAACGAAAACTCACGTTAAGGGATTTTGGTCATGAGATTATCAAAAAGGATCTTC
ACCTAGATCCTTTTAAATTAAAAATGAAGTTTTAAATCAATCTAAAGTATATATGAGTAAACTTGGTCTG
ACAGTTACCAATGCTTAATCAGTGAGGCACCTATCTCAGCGATCTGTCTATTTCGTTCATCCATAGTTGC
CTGACTCCCCGTCGTGTAGATAACTACGATACGGGAGGGCTTACCATCTGGCCCCAGTGCTGCAATGATA
CCGCGAGACCCACGCTCACCGGCTCCAGATTTATCAGCAATAAACCAGCCAGCCGGAAGGGCCGAGCGCA
GAAGTGGTCCTGCAACTTTATCCGCCTCCATCCAGTCTATTAATTGTTGCCGGGAAGCTAGAGTAAGTAG
TTCGCCAGTTAATAGTTTGCGCAACGTTGTTGCCATTGCTACAGGCATCGTGGTGTCACGCTCGTCGTTT
GGTATGGCTTCATTCAGCTCCGGTTCCCAACGATCAAGGCGAGTTACATGATCCCCCATGTTGTGCAAAA
AAGCGGTTAGCTCCTTCGGTCCTCCGATCGTTGTCAGAAGTAAGTTGGCCGCAGTGTTATCACTCATGGT
TATGGCAGCACTGCATAATTCTCTTACTGTCATGCCATCCGTAAGATGCTTTTCTGTGACTGGTGAGTAC
TCAACCAAGTCATTCTGAGAATAGTGTATGCGGCGACCGAGTTGCTCTTGCCCGGCGTCAATACGGGATA
ATACCGCGCCACATAGCAGAACTTTAAAAGTGCTCATCATTGGAAAACGTTCTTCGGGGCGAAAACTCTC
AAGGATCTTACCGCTGTTGAGATCCAGTTCGATGTAACCCACTCGTGCACCCAACTGATCTTCAGCATCT
TTTACTTTCACCAGCGTTTCTGGGTGAGCAAAAACAGGAAGGCAAAATGCCGCAAAAAAGGGAATAAGGG
CGACACGGAAATGTTGAATACTCATACTCTTCCTTTTTCAATATTATTGAAGCATTTATCAGGGTTATTG
TCTCATGAGCGGATACATATTTGAATGTATTTAGAAAAATAAACAAATAGGGGTTCCGCGCACATTTCCC
CGAAAAGTGCCACCTGACGTCTAAGAAACCATTATTATCATGACATTAACCTATAAAAATAGGCGTATCA
CGAGGCCCAGATCCTCTAGAGTCGAAGCGGCCGCTATGTCTGATAAAAGGATGTAACATAGGCAAGCTGC
TCGTGAGTGTTGAGTACGAACCTTAGATCCAAATCACCCGCACCCACGGATATACTTGCTTGAATATACA
GTAGTATGCGGCCGCTGCGACACCATATCATATAAAACTAACAATGCAGTCGACGAGTATCTGTCTGACT
CGTCATTGCCGCCTTTGGAGTACGACTCCAACTATGAGTGTGCTTGGATCACTTTGACGATACATTCTTC
GTTGGAGGCTGTGGGTCTGACAGCTGCGTTTTCGGCGCGGTTGGCCGACAACAATATCAGCTGCAACGTC
ATTGCTGGCTTTCATCATGATCACATTTTTGTCGGCAAAGGCGACGCCCAGAGAGCCATTGACGTTCTTT
CTAATTTGGACCGATAGCCGTATAGTCCAGTCTATCTATAAGTTCAACTAACTCGTAACTATTACCATAA
CATATACTTCACTGCCCCAGATAAGGTTCCGATAAAAAGTTCTGCAGACTAAATTTATTTCAGTCTCCTC
TTCACCACCAAAATGCCCTCCTACGAAGCTCGAGCTAACGTCCACAAGTCCGCCTTTGCCGCTCGAGTGC
TCAAGCTCGTGGCAGCCAAGAAAACCAACCTGTGTGCTTCTCTGGATGTTACCACCACCAAGGAGCTCAT
TGAGCTTGCCGATAAGGTCGGACCTTATGTGTGCATGATCAAGACCCATATCGACATCATTGACGACTTC
ACCTACGCCGGCACTGTGCTCCCCCTCAAGGAACTTGCTCTTAAGCACGGTTTCTTCCTGTTCGAGGACA
GAAAGTTCGCAGATATTGGCAACACTGTCAAGCACCAGTACAAGAACGGTGTCTACCGAATCGCCGAGTG
GTCCGATATCACCAACGCCCACGGTGTACCCGGAACCGGAATCATTGCTGGCCTGCGAGCTGGTGCCGAG
GAAACTGTCTCTGAACAGAAGAAGGAGGACGTCTCTGACTACGAGAACTCCCAGTACAAGGAGTTCCTGG
TCCCCTCTCCCAACGAGAAGCTGGCCAGAGGTCTGCTCATGCTGGCCGAGCTGTCTTGCAAGGGCTCTCT
GGCCACTGGCGAGTACTCCAAGCAGACCATTGAGCTTGCCCGATCCGACCCCGAGTTTGTGGTTGGCTTC
ATTGCCCAGAACCGACCTAAGGGCGACTCTGAGGACTGGCTTATTCTGACCCCCGGGGTGGGTCTTGACG
ACAAGGGAGACGCTCTCGGACAGCAGTACCGAACTGTTGAGGATGTCATGTCTACCGGAACGGATATCAT
AATTGTCGGCCGAGGTCTGTACGGCCAGAACCGAGATCCTATTGAGGAGGCCAAGCGATACCAGAAGGCT
GGCTGGGAGGCTTACCAGAAGATTAACTGTTAGAGGTTAGACTATGGATATGTAATTTAACTGTGTATAT
AGAGAGCGTGCAAGTATGGAGCGCTTGTTCAGCTTGTATGATGGTCAGACGACCTGTCTGATCGAGTATG
TATGATACTGCACAACCTGTGTATCCGCATGATCTGTCCAATGGGGCATGTTGTTGTGTTTCTCGATACG
GAGATGCTGGGTACAAGTAGCTAATACGATTGAACTACTTATACTTATATGAGGCTTGAAGAAAGCTGAC
TTGTGTATGACTTATTCTCAACTACATCCCCAGTCACAATACCACCACTGCACTACCACTACACCAAAAC
CATGATCAAACCACCCATGGACTTCCTGGAGGCAGAAGAACTTGTTATGGAAAAGCTCAAGAGAGAGAAG
CCAAGATACTATCAAGACATGTGTCGCAACTTCAAGGAGGACCAAGCTCTGTACACCGAGAAACAGGCCT
TTGTCGACGATCTGGCCCTTTCGTCTCGCGCGTTTCGGTGATGACGGTGAAAACCTCTGACACATGCAGC
TCCCGGAGACGGTCACAGCTTGTCTGTAAGCGGATGCCGGGAGCAGACAAGCCCGTCAGGGCGCGTCAGC
GGGTGTTGGCGGGTGTCGGGGCTGGCTTAACTATGCGGCATCAGAGCAGATTGTACTGAGAGTGCACCAT
ATGCGGTGTGAAATACCGCACAGATGCGTAAGGAGAAAATACCGCATCAGGCGCCATTCGCCATTCAGGC
TGCGCAACTGTTGGGAAGGGCGATCGGTGCGGGCCTCTTCGCTATTACGCCAGCTGGCGAAAGGGGGATG
TGCTGCAAGGCGATTAAGTTGGGTAACGCCAGGGTTTTCCCAGTCACGACGTT
