>Addgene plasmid #84613 | pHR_AXP_hrGFP | addgene partial sequence | sequence record 165397 | M13pUC-Fwd 5'-CCCAGTCACGACGTTGTAAAACG-3'
TCGAGCTCGGTACCCGCTTTTCGTAGATAATGGAATACAAATGGATATCCAGAGTATACACATGGATAGT
ATACACTGACACGACAATTCTGTATCTCTTTATGTTAACTACTGTGAGGCGTTAAATAGAGCTTGATATA
TAAAATGTTACATTTCACAGTCTGAACTTTTGCAGATTACCTAATTTGGTAAGATATTAATTATGAACTG
AAAGTTGATGGCATCCCTAAATTTGATGAAAGGGGGATCCCCCGGGTTCGAAGGTACCAAGGAAGCATGC
GGTACGAACGGCACCAGCTGGTTAATGTGGGGTTGAGAGTGCGGAACCTTGTTCGAAGGCCCATTCTACT
CTGTACACGATTTGCAACGGCCAGCGAGATATCAATGAGTACGGCGTGTATATGTCTCAGGGAGAAAAAA
ACTCCTTCGGGGTACGGAACCTCAAACACCACTGATCTCCTAACGGCTCTAGAGGAGAGTCCTCTTGAGC
GATTGAGTCACTGAGGAGCAGGGTTCCATCAAGTCGCAGATAAAGAAACAAGCAAACAACGATGCCGTGT
ATCTCACACCCACCTCCAAGACCCTTGGAAGACCAGCCATGAACCTTAGCTTCCACCAAAGCCTGAACGG
CACGAGGCGATCGTGGCAATCCACGTGCAAGTGTAAATCAGTGTTTAATCTCGAAGCTTGCATGGTTTAG
CAGGGGGCCGTCCTATAGTAACTGCACGATAGCGCCCTGCCAAGCGATGCCACGACGGTGCCAAGAAACA
TGGAATGTCCTAGTTTTGGAGTGGTGCGTTGCGGATTATGTTAGCGCTGTGTGTTACTGGGGGAATAGAG
ATACGCTCCCTCGCAGCTCAAACGTCAAGTGCACCCATATACTCGGTCGAGACCCATTTCTCGTCCTTGT
CCAAAGTTTGACCCTGGTTAAGGCACATCAGGGCCTATCGTGATAAACAAGTACTGTACATCTGTATGTA
CGTGGGGGTAC
