>Addgene plasmid #84613 | pHR_AXP_hrGFP | addgene partial sequence | sequence record 165398 | M13pUC-Rev 5'-AGCGGATAACAATTTCACACAGG-3'
CATGATTACGCCAAGCTTAATTGCATCCAACAATGTTGAACCTGCAATTGAATCACTGCCTCACCATTTA
GCATAGAACATTTTTAATGAATTAAATTATATAGTTGCCATAAGGCTTCTTGTAGAAGAAATGCTAGATA
ATAATAGTCTAGTTGGGGACATCACCAGTGATGACCACGTAGTTGTCGGGCTTGCCATGGAGAAGCCGCC
GGAGCTGAGATCACCAGAGTTGACACCAAACTTGAAACCAGGAGCGGAAGCTCCACCAATGACAGCATTA
TCAGTGTAGAGGTAACCATCAGCGTGTCCCTTGCCATAGTTGATGTTGAAAGGCACTCCGGTGTCCTTGC
TCGTGGAACTCTTCTTGGGGTTGTAAGAGCCGTCAGTGTCGCAGTCCTGCTGGTCAACCTGGCAAGCAAT
AGAGTCGTTCTCCCAAACCCACAGAATCTCGGATCCGGTATCGATGCTGGCAGAGATAGTCTGACCACCA
AGAGAAATTTGAACCTGGTAAGCCATGAGCTCATTGTAGAGCTCGGCAGTGATGGGGCCGGAGGAGGCAA
AGTTGGGGATCTTGCTCTGGGCCGCCTGGAGGGACTGCTTCTTGATAGGGGCATGAACAAATCCCTTGTT
TGCGGGGGCTGCGGCAACGAAGGCCAAGAGGGTGGTAAGGGTGGCAAGAGAGAACTGCATCTTTAGAATT
GGAAGCTGATCTGGTGGAATTCTGCTGTGTCTAAGGTGACTGAGGGGGTCTATTTATGTCGTTGGCCGAC
AGAGTAGACGGCTCCAAATCTCCTATCTCACGCACCATCCCTGTATTAAGCGGCACCGTTTACTCCACCC
ACAGCTTCATTGCAAGCAGAGGACCAGAAGCTATAGTTCACCAAGCGTAACTTAATGTGCTTTGGAGCTC
GAATAGAACTACCAGTAGCCTGGAACCACTCGTGAGCAGTTCCAGAGTCCTCACACACAAAGTGATTTAT
AGGTACTTGTGGATCTGTTTTCTGGTACAACCACTTTTCCTAGGGCAAATTAAAGCCTTCGAGCGTCCCA
AAACCTTCTCAAGCAAGGT
